Addgene plasmid #202655: Silene_conica _LysRS_MitoTP_pK7FWG2
Purpose: Determine where transit peptide targets GFP in N. benthamiana
Depositing lab: Daniel Sloan. Depositing organization: Colorado State University, Fort Collins. Publication: Rewiring of Aminoacyl-tRNA Synthetase Localization and Interactions in Plants With Extensive Mitochondrial tRNA Gene Loss. Warren JM, Broz AK, Martinez-Hottovy A, Elowsky C, Christensen AC, Sloan DB. Mol Biol Evol. 2023 Jul 5;40(7):msad163. doi: 10.1093/molbev/msad163. PubMed 37463427.
Backbone
  Vector backbone: pK7FWG2
  Vector type: Plant Expression
Growth in bacteria
  Bacterial resistance: Spectinomycin, 50 μg/mL
  Growth temperature: 37°C
  Growth strain: DH5alpha
  Copy number: High Copy
Gene/Insert
  Gene/Insert name: N-terminal transit peptide from Silene conica cytosolic LysRS predicted to be re-targeted to mitochondria
  Species: Silene conica
  Tag / fusion protein: Green Florescent Protien (C terminal on insert)
  Cloning method: Gateway Cloning
Terms and licenses: Academic/Nonprofit Terms; Industry Terms: Not Available to Industry
How to cite: Silene_conica _LysRS_MitoTP_pK7FWG2 was a gift from Daniel Sloan (Addgene plasmid # 202655 ; http://n2t.net/addgene:202655 ; RRID:Addgene_202655)
