[The description below was written by a language model from this plasmid's Addgene catalogue record and pLannotate feature annotations shown in this document.]
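Description:
Silene_conica _LysRS_MitoTP_pK7FWG2 is a plant expression construct built in the Gateway-compatible binary T-DNA vector pK7FWG2, designed for Agrobacterium-mediated delivery into plant tissue. The sequenced record is about 10.5 kb. The backbone carries a high-copy ColE1/pUC-type origin with the pBR322 bom region for propagation in E. coli, together with the pVS1 oriV, RepA and StaA replication and stability functions that typically allow such plasmids to be maintained in Agrobacterium. Bacterial selection is by spectinomycin through the aadA (SmR) aminoglycoside adenylyltransferase gene.

Between the nopaline-type right and left T-DNA border repeats lie two plant cassettes. The first is the payload: a CaMV 35S promoter, followed by a fragment annotated as the TMV Ω translational enhancer, drives the insert, which sits between attB1 and attB2 sites left by Gateway recombination. The insert is the N-terminal transit peptide of the Silene conica cytosolic lysyl-tRNA synthetase (LysRS), which is predicted to have been re-targeted to mitochondria. It occupies only a couple of hundred bases and is fused at its C terminus to EGFP, with a CaMV polyadenylation signal terminating the transcript. The second cassette is a plant selectable marker, nptII (neo) for kanamycin resistance, under the NOS promoter and NOS terminator.

The stated purpose is to determine where this transit peptide directs GFP in Nicotiana benthamiana, so that the subcellular location of fluorescence tests the predicted mitochondrial targeting. It was made for a study of how aminoacyl-tRNA synthetase localization has been rewired in plants with extensive mitochondrial tRNA gene loss.
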