Features (pLannotate 1.2.2; 23 found; start..end, strand, type, name):
    195..986     +  CDS            neo: KKA2_KLEPN - Also known as kan, nptII. Experimental evidence at protein level: Swiss-Prot protein existence level 1. Resistance to kanamycin, neomycin, paromomycin, ribostamycin, butirosin and gentamicin B. From Klebsiella pneumoniae.
   1029..1281    +  terminator     NOS terminator: nopaline synthase terminator and poly(A) signal
   1374..1398    -  misc_feature   LB T-DNA repeat: left border repeat from nopaline C58 T-DNA
   1657..1680    +  promoter       Pc promoter (fragment): intI1 (promoter lies within the coding sequence); class 1 integron promoter
   1856..1912    +  CDS            GmR (fragment): gentamycin acetyltransferase; aacC1; confers resistance to gentamycin
   1923..2710    +  CDS            SmR (fragment): aminoglycoside adenylyltransferase (Murphy, 1985); aadA; confers resistance to spectinomycin and streptomycin
   2956..3544    +  rep_origin     ori: high-copy-number ColE1/pMB1/pBR322/pUC origin of replication
   3730..3870    -  misc_feature   bom: basis of mobility region from pBR322
   3972..4011    -  CDS            rop (fragment): Rop protein, which maintains plasmids at low copy number; rop
   4214..4408    -  rep_origin     pVS1 oriV: origin of replication for the Pseudomonas plasmid pVS1 (Heeb et al., 2000)
   4474..5547    -  CDS            pVS1 RepA: replication protein from the Pseudomonas plasmid pVS1 (Heeb et al., 2000)
   5976..6605    -  CDS            pVS1 StaA: stability protein from the Pseudomonas plasmid pVS1 (Heeb et al., 2000)
   7165..7566    -  CDS            Y4CG_SINFN (fragment): Protein inferred from homology: Swiss-Prot protein existence level 3. From Sinorhizobium fredii (strain NBRC 101917 / NGR234).
   7936..7960    -  misc_feature   RB T-DNA repeat: right border repeat from nopaline C58 T-DNA
   8653..8997    +  promoter       CaMV 35S promoter: strong constitutive promoter from cauliflower mosaic virus
   8950..8996    +  promoter       minimal CaMV 35S promoter: minimal 35S promoter from cauliflower mosaic virus
   9029..9054    +  misc_feature   TMV Ω (fragment): translational enhancer from the tobacco mosaic virus 5'-leader sequence (Gallie et al., 1988)
   9097..9121    +  protein_bind   attB1: mutant version of attB; recombination site for the Gateway® BP reaction BP Clonase™
   9344..9368    -  protein_bind   attB2: mutant version of attB; recombination site for the Gateway® BP reaction BP Clonase™
   9376..10095   +  CDS            EGFP: the original enhanced GFP (Yang et al., 1996) mammalian codon-optimized
  10160..10319   +  polyA_signal   CaMV poly(A) signal (fragment): cauliflower mosaic virus polyadenylation signal
  10346..10368   -  misc_feature   MCS (fragment): pUC18/19 multiple cloning site
  10461..161     +  promoter       NOS promoter (across the origin): nopaline synthase promoter
>Addgene plasmid #202655 | Silene_conica _LysRS_MitoTP_pK7FWG2 | addgene full sequence | sequence record 403504 | Addgene NGS Result
GCCACTGAGCCGCGGGTTTCTGGAGTTTAATGAGCTAAGCACATACGTCAGAAACCATTATTGCGCGTTC
AAAAGTCGCCTAAGGTCACTATCAGCTAGCAAATATTTCTTGTCAAAAATGCTCCACTGACGTTCCATAA
ATTCCCCTCGGTATCCAATTAGAGTCTCATATTCACTCTCAACTCGATCGAGGCATGATTGAACAAGATG
GATTGCACGCAGGTTCTCCGGCCGCTTGGGTGGAGAGGCTATTCGGCTATGACTGGGCACAACAGACAAT
CGGCTGCTCTGATGCCGCCGTGTTCCGGCTGTCAGCGCAGGGGCGCCCGGTTCTTTTTGTCAAGACCGAC
CTGTCCGGTGCCCTGAATGAACTCCAAGACGAGGCAGCGCGGCTATCGTGGCTGGCCACGACGGGCGTTC
CTTGCGCAGCTGTGCTCGACGTTGTCACTGAAGCGGGAAGGGACTGGCTGCTATTGGGCGAAGTGCCGGG
GCAGGATCTCCTGTCATCTCACCTTGCTCCTGCCGAGAAAGTATCCATCATGGCTGATGCAATGCGGCGG
CTGCATACGCTTGATCCGGCTACCTGCCCATTCGACCACCAAGCGAAACATCGCATCGAGCGAGCACGTA
CTCGGATGGAAGCCGGTCTTGTCGATCAGGATGATCTGGACGAAGAGCATCAGGGGCTCGCGCCAGCCGA
ACTGTTCGCCAGGCTCAAGGCGCGGATGCCCGACGGCGAGGATCTCGTCGTGACCCACGGCGATGCCTGC
TTGCCGAATATCATGGTGGAAAATGGCCGCTTTTCTGGATTCATCGACTGTGGCCGGCTGGGTGTGGCGG
ACCGCTATCAGGACATAGCGTTGGCTACCCGTGATATTGCTGAAGAGCTTGGCGGCGAATGGGCTGACCG
CTTCCTCGTGCTTTACGGTATCGCCGCTCCCGATTCGCAGCGCATCGCCTTCTATCGCCTTCTTGACGAG
TTCTTCTGAGCGGGACTCTGGGGTTCGGACTCTAGCTAGAGTCAAGCAGATCGTTCAAACATTTGGCAAT
AAAGTTTCTTAAGATTGAATCCTGTTGCCGGTCTTGCGATGATTATCATATAATTTCTGTTGAATTACGT
TAAGCATGTAATAATTAACATGTAATGCATGACGTTATTTATGAGATGGGTTTTTATGATTAGAGTCCCG
CAATTATACATTTAATACGCGATAGAAAACAAAATATAGCGCGCAAACTAGGATAAATTATCGCGCGCGG
TGTCATCTATGTTACTAGATCGACCGGCATGCAAGCTGATAATTCAATTCGGCGTTAATTCAGTACATTA
AAAACGTCCGCAATGTGTTATTAAGTTGTCTAAGCGTCAATTTGTTTACACCACAATATATCCTGCCACC
AGCCAGCCAACAGCTCCCCGACCGGCAGCTCGGCACAAAATCACCACTCGATACAGGCAGCCCATCAGTC
CGGGACGGCGTCAGCGGGAGAGCCGTTGTAAGGCGGCAGACTTTGCTCATGTTACCGATGCTATTCGGAA
GAACGGCAACTAAGCTGCCGGGTTTGAAACACGGATGATCTCGCGGAGGGTAGCATGTTGATTGTAACGA
TGACAGAGCGTTGCTGCCTGTGATCAATTCGGGCACGAACCCAGTGGACATAAGCCTGTTCGGTTCGTAA
GCTGTAATGCAAGTAGCGTATGCGCTCACGCAACTGGTCCAGAACCTTGACCGAACGCAGCGGTGGTAAC
GGCGCAGTGGCGGTTTTCATGGCTTGTTATGACTGTTTTTTTGGGGTACAGTCTATGCCTCGGGCATCCA
AGCAGCAAGCGCGTTACGCCGTGGGTCGATGTTTGATGTTATGGAGCAGCAACGATGTTACGCAGCAGGG
CAGTCGCCCTAAAACAAAGTTAAACATCATGGGGGAAGCGGTGATCGCCGAAGTATCGACTCAACTATCA
GAGGTAGTTGGCGTCATCGAGCGCCATCTCGAACCGACGTTGCTGGCCGTACATTTGTACGGCTCCGCAG
TGGATGGCGGCCTGAAGCCACACAGTGATATTGATTTGCTGGTTACGGTGACCGTAAGGCTTGATGAAAC
AACGCGGCGAGCTTTGATCAACGACCTTTTGGAAACTTCGGCTTCCCCTGGAGAGAGCGAGATTCTCCGC
GCTGTAGAAGTCACCATTGTTGTGCACGACGACATCATTCCGTGGCGTTATCCAGCTAAGCGCGAACTGC
AATTTGGAGAATGGCAGCGCAATGACATTCTTGCAGGTATCTTCGAGCCAGCCACGATCGACATTGATCT
GGCTATCTTGCTGACAAAAGCAAGAGAACATAGCGTTGCCTTGGTAGGTCCAGCGGCGGAGGAACTCTTT
GATCCGGTTCCTGAACAGGATCTATTTGAGGCGCTAAATGAAACCTTAACGCTATGGAACTCGCCGCCCG
ACTGGGCTGGCGATGAGCGAAATGTAGTGCTTACGTTGTCCCGCATTTGGTACAGCGCAGTAACCGGCAA
AATCGCGCCGAAGGATGTCGCTGCCGACTGGGCAATGGAGCGCCTGCCGGCCCAGTATCAGCCCGTCATA
CTTGAAGCTAGACAGGCTTATCTTGGACAAGAAGAAGATCGCTTGGCCTCGCGCGCAGATCAGTTGGAAG
AATTTGTCCACTACGTGAAAGGCGAGATCACCAAGGTAGTCGGCAAATAATGTCTAGCTAGAAATTCGTT
CAAGCCGACGCCGCTTCGCGGCGCGGCTTAACTCAAGCGTTAGATGCACTAAGCACATAATTGCTCACAG
CCAAACTATCAGGTCAAGTCTGCTTTTATTATTTTTAAGCGTGCATAATAAGCCCTACACAAATTGGGAG
ATATATCATGCATGACCAAAATCCCTTAACGTGAGTTTTCGTTCCACTGAGCGTCAGACCCCGTAGAAAA
GATCAAAGGATCTTCTTGAGATCCTTTTTTTCTGCGCGTAATCTGCTGCTTGCAAACAAAAAAACCACCG
CTACCAGCGGTGGTTTGTTTGCCGGATCAAGAGCTACCAACTCTTTTTCCGAAGGTAACTGGCTTCAGCA
GAGCGCAGATACCAAATACTGTCCTTCTAGTGTAGCCGTAGTTAGGCCACCACTTCAAGAACTCTGTAGC
ACCGCCTACATACCTCGCTCTGCTAATCCTGTTACCAGTGGCTGCTGCCAGTGGCGATAAGTCGTGTCTT
ACCGGGTTGGACTCAAGACGATAGTTACCGGATAAGGCGCAGCGGTCGGGCTGAACGGGGGGTTCGTGCA
CACAGCCCAGCTTGGAGCGAACGACCTACACCGAACTGAGATACCTACAGCGTGAGCTATGAGAAAGCGC
CACGCTTCCCGAAGGGAGAAAGGCGGACAGGTATCCGGTAAGCGGCAGGGTCGGAACAGGAGAGCGCACG
AGGGAGCTTCCAGGGGGAAACGCCTGGTATCTTTATAGTCCTGTCGGGTTTCGCCACCTCTGACTTGAGC
GTCGATTTTTGTGATGCTCGTCAGGGGGGCGGAGCCTATGGAAAAACGCCAGCAACGCGGCCTTTTTACG
GTTCCTGGCCTTTTGCTGGCCTTTTGCTCACATGTTCTTTCCTGCGTTATCCCCTGATTCTGTGGATAAC
CGTATTACCGCCTTTGAGTGAGCTGATACCGCTCGCCGCAGCCGAACGACCGAGCGCAGCGAGTCAGTGA
GCGAGGAAGCGGAAGAGCGCCTGATGCGGTATTTTCTCCTTACGCATCTGTGCGGTATTTCACACCGCAT
ATGGTGCACTCTCAGTACAATCTGCTCTGATGCCGCATAGTTAAGCCAGTATACACTCCGCTATCGCTAC
GTGACTGGGTCATGGCTGCGCCCCGACACCCGCCAACACCCGCTGACGCGCCCTGACGGGCTTGTCTGCT
CCCGGCATCCGCTTACAGACAAGCTGTGACCGTCTCCGGGAGCTGCATGTGTCAGAGGTTTTCACCGTCA
TCACCGAAACGCGCGAGGCAGGGTGCCTTGATGTGGGCGCCGGCGGTCGAGTGGCGACGGCGCGGCTTGT
CCGCGCCCTGGTAGATTGCCTGGCCGTAGGCCAGCCATTTTTGAGCGGCCAGCGGCCGCGATAGGCCGAC
GCGAAGCGGCGGGGCGTAGGGAGCGCAGCGACCGAAGGGTAGGCGCTTTTTGCAGCTCTTCGGCTGTGCG
CTGGCCAGACAGTTATGCACAGGCCAGGCGGGTTTTAAGAGTTTTAATAAGTTTTAAAGAGTTTTAGGCG
GAAAAATCGCCTTTTTTCTCTTTTATATCAGTCACTTACATGTGTGACCGGTTCCCAATGTACGGCTTTG
GGTTCCCAATGTACGGGTTCCGGTTCCCAATGTACGGCTTTGGGTTCCCAATGTACGTGCTATCCACAGG
AAAGAGACCTTTTCGACCTTTTTCCCCTGCTAGGGCAATTTGCCCTAGCATCTGCTCCGTACATTAGGAA
CCGGCGGATGCTTCGCCCTCGATCAGGTTGCGGTAGCGCATGACTAGGATCGGGCCAGCCTGCCCCGCCT
CCTCCTTCAAATCGTACTCCGGCAGGTCATTTGACCCGATCAGCTTGCGCACGGTGAAACAGAACTTCTT
GAACTCTCCGGCGCTGCCACTGCGTTCGTAGATCGTCTTGAACAACCATCTGGCTTCTGCCTTGCCTGCG
GCGCGGCGTGCCAGGCGGTAGAGAAAACGGCCGATGCCGGGATCGATCAAAAAGTAATCGGGGTGAACCG
TCAGCACGTCCGGGTTCTTGCCTTCTGTGATCTCGCGGTACATCCAATCAGCTAGCTCGATCTCGATGTA
CTCCGGCCGCCCGGTTTCGCTCTTTACGATCTTGTAGCGGCTAATCAAGGCTTCACCCTCGGATACCGTC
ACCAGGCGGCCGTTCTTGGCCTTCTTCGTACGCTGCATGGCAACGTGCGTGGTGTTTAACCGAATGCAGG
TTTCTACCAGGTCGTCTTTCTGCTTTCCGCCATCGGCTCGCCGGCAGAACTTGAGTACGTCCGCAACGTG
TGGACGGAACACGCGGCCGGGCTTGTCTCCCTTCCCTTCCCGGTATCGGTTCATGGATTCGGTTAGATGG
GAAACCGCCATCAGTACCAGGTCGTAATCCCACACACTGGCCATGCCGGCCGGCCCTGCGGAAACCTCTA
CGTGCCCGTCTGGAAGCTCGTAGCGGATCACCTCGCCAGCTCGTCGGTCACGCTTCGACAGACGGAAAAC
GGCCACGTCCATGATGCTGCGACTATCGCGGGTGCCCACGTCATAGAGCATCGGAACGAAAAAATCTGGT
TGCTCGTCGCCCTTGGGCGGCTTCCTAATCGACGGCGCACCGGCTGCCGGCGGTTGCCGGGATTCTTTGC
GGATTCGATCAGCGGCCGCTTGCCACGATTCACCGGGGCGTGCTTCTGCCTCGATGCGTTGCCGCTGGGC
GGCCTGCGCGGCCTTCAACTTCTCCACCAGGTCATCACCCAGCGCCGCGCCGATTTGTACCGGGCCGGAT
GGTTTGCGACCGCTCACGCCGATTCCTCGGGCTTGGGGGTTCCAGTGCCATTGCAGGGCCGGCAGACAAC
CCAGCCGCTTACGCCTGGCCAACCGCCCGTTCCTCCACACATGGGGCATTCCACGGCGTCGGTGCCTGGT
TGTTCTTGATTTTCCATGCCGCCTCCTTTAGCCGCTAAAATTCATCTACTCATTTATTCATTTGCTCATT
TACTCTGGTAGCTGCGCGATGTATTCAGATAGCAGCTCGGTAATGGTCTTGCCTTGGCGTACCGCGTACA
TCTTCAGCTTGGTGTGATCCTCCGCCGGCAACTGAAAGTTGACCCGCTTCATGGCTGGCGTGTCTGCCAG
GCTGGCCAACGTTGCAGCCTTGCTGCTGCGTGCGCTCGGACGGCCGGCACTTAGCGTGTTTGTGCTTTTG
CTCATTTTCTCTTTACCTCATTAACTCAAATGAGTTTTGATTTAATTTCAGCGGCCAGCGCCTGGACCTC
GCGGGCAGCGTCGCCCTCGGGTTCTGATTCAAGAACGGTTGTGCCGGCGGCGGCAGTGCCTGGGTAGCTC
ACGCGCTGCGTGATACGGGACTCAAGAATGGGCAGCTCGTACCCGGCCAGCGCCTCGGCAACCTCACCGC
CGATGCGCGTGCCTTTGATCGCCCGCGACACGACAAAGGCCGCTTGTAGCCTTCCATCCGTGACCTCAAT
GCGCTGCTTAACCAGCTCCACCAGGTCGGCGGTGGCCCATATGTCGTAAGGGCTTGGCTGCACCGGAATC
AGCACGAAGTCGGCTGCCTTGATCGCGGACACAGCCAAGTCCGCCGCCTGGGGCGCTCCGTCGATCACTA
CGAAGTCGCGCCGGCCGATGGCCTTCACGTCGCGGTCAATCGTCGGGCGGTCGATGCCGACAACGGTTAG
CGGTTGATCTTCCCGCACGGCCGCCCAATCGCGGGCACTGCCCTGGGGATCGGAATCGACTAACAGAACA
TCGGCCCCGGCGAGTTGCAGGGCGCGGGCTAGATGGGTTGCGATGGTCGTCTTGCCTGACCCGCCTTTCT
GGTTAAGTACAGCGATAACCTTCATGCGTTCCCCTTGCGTATTTGTTTATTTACTCATCGCATCATATAC
GCAGCGACCGCATGACGCAAGCTGTTTTACTCAAATACACATCACCTTTTTAGACGGCGGCGCTCGGTTT
CTTCAGCGGCCAAGCTGGCCGGCCAGGCCGCCAGCTTGGCATCAGACAAACCGGCCAGGATTTCATGCAG
CCGCACGGTTGAGACGTGCGCGGGCGGCTCGAACACGTACCCGGCCGCGATCATCTCCGCCTCGATCTCT
TCGGTAATGAAAAACGGTTCGTCCTGGCCGTCCTGGTGCGGTTTCATGCTTGTTCCTCTTGGCGTTCATT
CTCGGCGGCCGCCAGGGCGTCGGCCTCGGTCAATGCGTCCTCACGGAAGGCACCGCGCCGCCTGGCCTCG
GTGGGCGTCACTTCCTCGCTGCGCTCAAGTGCGCGGTACAGGGTCGAGCGATGCACGCCAAGCAGTGCAG
CCGCCTCTTTCACGGTGCGGCCTTCCTGGTCGATCAGCTCGCGGGCGTGCGCGATCTGTGCCGGGGTGAG
GGTAGGGCGGGGGCCAAACTTCACGCCTCGGGCCTTGGCGGCCTCGCGCCCGCTCCGGGTGCGGTCGATG
ATTAGGGAACGCTCGAACTCGGCAATGCCGGCGAACACGGTCAACACCATGCGGCCGGCCGGCGTGGTGG
TGTCGGCCCACGGCTCTGCCAGGCTACGCAGGCCCGCGCCGGCCTCCTGGATGCGCTCGGCAATGTCCAG
TAGGTCGCGGGTGCTGCGGGCCAGGCGGTCTAGCCTGGTCACTGTCACAACGTCGCCAGGGCGTAGGTGG
TCAAGCATCCTGGCCAGCTCCGGGCGGTCGCGCCTGGTGCCGGTGATCTTCTCGGAAAACAGCTTGGTGC
AGCCGGCCGCGTGCAGTTCGGCCCGTTGGTTGGTCAAGTCCTGGTCGTCGGTGCTGACGCGGGCATAGCC
CAGCAGGCCAGCGGCGGCGCTCTTGTTCATGGCGTAATGTCTCCGGTTCTAGTCGCAAGTATTCTACTTT
ATGCGACTAAAACACGCGACAAGAAAACGCCAGGAAAAGGGCAGGGCGGCAGCCTGTCGCGTAACTTAGG
ACTTGTGCGACATGTCGTTTTCAGAAGACGGCTGCACTGAACGTCAGAAGCCGACTGCACTATAGCAGCG
GAGGGGTTGGATCAAAGTACTTTAAAGTACTTTAAAGTACTTTAAAGTACTTTGATCCCGAGGGGAACCC
TGTGGTTGGCATGCACATACAAATGGACGAACGGATAAACCTTTTCACGCCCTTTTAAATATCCGATTAT
TCTAATAAACGCTCTTTTCTCTTAGGTTTACCCGCCAATATATCCTGTCAAACACTGATAGTTTAAACTG
AAGGCGGGAAACGACAATCTGATCCAAGCTCAAGCTAAGCTTGAGCTCTCCCATATGGTCGACTAGAGCC
AAGCTGATCTCCTTTGCCCCGGAGATCACCATGGACGACTTTCTCTATCTCTACGATCTAGGAAGAAAGT
TCGACGGAGAAGGTGACGATACCATGTTCACCACCGATAATGAGAAGATTAGCCTCTTCAATTTCAGAAA
GAATGCTGACCCACAGATGGTTAGAGAGGCCTACGCGGCAGGTCTCATCAAGACGATCTACCCGAGTAAT
AATCTCCAGGAGATCAAATACCTTCCCAAGAAGGTTAAAGATGCAGTCAAAAGATTCAGGACTAACTGCA
TCAAGAACACAGAGAAAGATATATTTCTCAAGATCAGAAGTACTATTCCAGTATGGACGATTCAAGGCTT
GCTTCATAAACCAAGGCAAGTAATAGAGATTGGAGTCTCTAAGAAAGTAGTTCCTACTGAATCAAAGGCC
ATGGAGTCAAAAATTCAGATCGAGGATCTAACAGAACTCGCCGTGAAGACTGGCGAACAGTTCATACAGA
GTCTTTTACGACTCAATGACAAGAAGAAAATCTTCGTCAACATGGTGGAGCACGACACTCTCGTCTACTC
CAAGAATATCAAAGATACAGTCTCAGAAGACCAAAGGGCTATTGAGACTTTTCAACAAAGGGTAATATCG
GGAAACCTCCTCGGATTCCATTGCCCAGCTATCTGTCACTTCATCAAAAGGACAGTAGAAAAGGAAGGTG
GCACCTACAAATGCCATCATTGCGATAAAGGAAAGGCTATCGTTCAAGATGCCCCTGCCGACAGTGGTCC
CAAAGATGGACCCCCACCCACGAGGAGCATCGTGGAAAAAGAAGACGTTCCAACCACGTCTTCAAAGCAA
GTGGATTGATGTGATATCTCCACTGACGTAAGGGATGACGCACAATCCCACTATCCTTCGCAAGACCCTT
CCTCTATATAAGGAAGTTCATTTCATTTGGAGAGGACTCCGGTATTTTTACAACAATTACCACAACAAAA
CAAACAACAAACAACATTACAATTTACTATTCTAGTCGACCTGCAGGCGGCCGCACTAGTGATATCACAA
GTTTGTACAAAAAAGCAGGCTCCGCGGCCGCCCCCTTCACCATGTCTTTAATAATAAACCAAATACTTAA
ACAGAACCTCAAACTCCTCTTATTTCCCCTACCAAAACCCTTACCCTTACGCCCTTTGCAAACTCCTCTA
TCCGCCGCATTTCATCGCATTTCCTCCTCATTTCCGCTTTCTCTCCGCCGTCTAATGTCGACTTCCGACG
TCGACGCCGCCGCCTCCAAGGGTGGGCGCGCCGACCCAGCTTTCTTGTACAAAGTGGTGATATCAATGGT
GAGCAAGGGCGAGGAGCTGTTCACCGGGGTGGTGCCCATCCTGGTCGAGCTGGACGGCGACGTAAACGGC
CACAAGTTCAGCGTGTCCGGCGAGGGCGAGGGCGATGCCACCTACGGCAAGCTGACCCTGAAGTTCATCT
GCACCACCGGCAAGCTGCCCGTGCCCTGGCCCACCCTCGTGACCACCCTGACCTACGGCGTGCAGTGCTT
CAGCCGCTACCCCGACCACATGAAGCAGCACGACTTCTTCAAGTCCGCCATGCCCGAAGGCTACGTCCAG
GAGCGCACCATCTTCTTCAAGGACGACGGCAACTACAAGACCCGCGCCGAGGTGAAGTTCGAGGGCGACA
CCCTGGTGAACCGCATCGAGCTGAAGGGCATCGACTTCAAGGAGGACGGCAACATCCTGGGGCACAAGCT
GGAGTACAACTACAACAGCCACAACGTCTATATCATGGCCGACAAGCAGAAGAACGGCATCAAGGTGAAC
TTCAAGATCCGCCACAACATCGAGGACGGCAGCGTGCAGCTCGCCGACCACTACCAGCAGAACACCCCCA
TCGGCGACGGCCCCGTGCTGCTGCCCGACAACCACTACCTGAGCACCCAGTCCGCCCTGAGCAAAGACCC
CAACGAGAAGCGCGATCACATGGTCCTGCTGGAGTTCGTGACCGCCGCCGGGATCACTCTCGGCATGGAC
GAGCTGTACAAGTAACCGCGGCCATGCTAGAGTCCGCAAAAATCACCAGTCTCTCTCTACAAATCTATCT
CTCTCTATTTTTCTCCAGAATAATGTGTGAGTAGTTCCCAGATAAGGGAATTAGGGTTCTTATAGGGTTT
CGCTCATGTGTTGAGCATATAAGAAACCCTTAGTATGTATTTGTATTTGTAAAATACTTCTATCAATAAA
ATTTCTAATTCCTAAAACCAAAATCCAGTGACCTGCAGGCATGCGACGTCGGGCCCTCTAGAGGATCCCC
GGGTACCGCGAATTATCGATCATGAGCGGAGAATTAAGGGAGTCACGTTATGACCCCCGCCGATGACGCG
GGACAAGCCGTTTTACGTTTGGAACTGACAGAACCGCAACGTTGAAGGA
